LOCUS       Exported 2515 bp ds-DNA circular SYN 13-MAY-2021
DEFINITION  For library amplification of fragment NG-3.
ACCESSION   .
VERSION     .
KEYWORDS    NG-3
SOURCE      synthetic DNA construct
  ORGANISM  synthetic DNA construct
REFERENCE   1 (bases 1 to 2515)
  AUTHORS   Gogolok S, Garcia-Diaz C, Pollard SM
  TITLE     STAR: a simple TAL effector assembly reaction using isothermal
            assembly.
  JOURNAL   Sci Rep. 2016 Sep 12;6:33209. doi: 10.1038/srep33209.
  PUBMED    27615025
REFERENCE   2 (bases 1 to 2515)
  AUTHORS   .
  TITLE     Direct Submission
  JOURNAL   Exported May 13, 2021 from SnapGene Server 1.1.58
            http://www.snapgene.com
FEATURES             Location/Qualifiers
     source          1..2515
                     /organism="synthetic DNA construct"
                     /mol_type="other DNA"
     primer_bind     278..300
                     /label=M13/pUC Forward
                     /note="In lacZ gene"
     primer_bind     292..309
                     /label=M13 Forward
                     /note="In lacZ gene. Also called M13-F20 or M13 (-21)
                     Forward"
     primer_bind     293..309
                     /label=M13 fwd
                     /note="common sequencing primer, one of multiple similar
                     variants"
     primer_bind     320..339
                     /label=T7
                     /note="T7 promoter, forward primer"
     promoter        320..338
                     /label=T7 promoter
                     /note="promoter for bacteriophage T7 RNA polymerase"
     primer_bind     complement(658..675)
                     /label=L4440
                     /note="L4440 vector, forward primer"
     rep_origin      complement(768..1356)
                     /direction=LEFT
                     /label=ori
                     /note="high-copy-number ColE1/pMB1/pBR322/pUC origin of
                     replication"
     primer_bind     complement(848..867)
                     /label=pBR322ori-F
                     /note="pBR322 origin, forward primer"
     CDS             complement(1527..2387)
                     /codon_start=1
                     /gene="bla"
                     /product="beta-lactamase"
                     /label=AmpR
                     /note="confers resistance to ampicillin, carbenicillin, and
                     related antibiotics"
                     /translation="MSIQHFRVALIPFFAAFCLPVFAHPETLVKVKDAEDQLGARVGYI
                     ELDLNSGKILESFRPEERFPMMSTFKVLLCGAVLSRIDAGQEQLGRRIHYSQNDLVEYS
                     PVTEKHLTDGMTVRELCSAAITMSDNTAANLLLTTIGGPKELTAFLHNMGDHVTRLDRW
                     EPELNEAIPNDERDTTMPVAMATTLRKLLTGELLTLASRQQLIDWMEADKVAGPLLRSA
                     LPAGWFIADKSGAGERGSRGIIAALGPDGKPSRIVVIYTTGSQATMDERNRQIAEIGAS
                     LIKHW"
     primer_bind     2150..2169
                     /label=Amp-R
                     /note="Ampicillin resistance gene, reverse primer"
     promoter        complement(2388..2492)
                     /gene="bla"
                     /label=AmpR promoter
ORIGIN
        1 ctaaattgta agcgttaata ttttgttaaa attcgcgtta aatttttgtt aaatcagctc
       61 attttttaac caataggccg aaatcggcaa aatcccttat aaatcaaaag aatagaccga
      121 gatagggttg agtggccgct acagggcgct cccattcgcc attcaggctg cgcaactgtt
      181 gggaagggcg tttcggtgcg ggcctcttcg ctattacgcc agctggcgaa agggggatgt
      241 gctgcaaggc gattaagttg ggtaacgcca gggttttccc agtcacgacg ttgtaaaacg
      301 acggccagtg agcgcgacgt aatacgactc actatagggc gaattggcgg aaggccgtca
      361 aggcctaggc gcgccatgag ctcgtatcct gcagttaact ccagaccagg tggtagcaat
      421 cgcgtcgaat ggagggggaa agcaagccct ggaaaccgtg caaaggttgt tgccggtact
      481 atgccaggca catggattaa ccccagctca agtggtactg caggatacgg tacctcttaa
      541 ttaactggcc tcatgggcct tccgctcact gcccgctttc cagtcgggaa acctgtcgtg
      601 ccagctgcat taacatggtc atagctgttt ccttgcgtat tgggcgctct ccgcttcctc
      661 gctcactgac tcgctgcgct cggtcgttcg ggtaaagcct ggggtgccta atgagcaaaa
      721 ggccagcaaa aggccaggaa ccgtaaaaag gccgcgttgc tggcgttttt ccataggctc
      781 cgcccccctg acgagcatca caaaaatcga cgctcaagtc agaggtggcg aaacccgaca
      841 ggactataaa gataccaggc gtttccccct ggaagctccc tcgtgcgctc tcctgttccg
      901 accctgccgc ttaccggata cctgtccgcc tttctccctt cgggaagcgt ggcgctttct
      961 catagctcac gctgtaggta tctcagttcg gtgtaggtcg ttcgctccaa gctgggctgt
     1021 gtgcacgaac cccccgttca gcccgaccgc tgcgccttat ccggtaacta tcgtcttgag
     1081 tccaacccgg taagacacga cttatcgcca ctggcagcag ccactggtaa caggattagc
     1141 agagcgaggt atgtaggcgg tgctacagag ttcttgaagt ggtggcctaa ctacggctac
     1201 actagaagaa cagtatttgg tatctgcgct ctgctgaagc cagttacctt cggaaaaaga
     1261 gttggtagct cttgatccgg caaacaaacc accgctggta gcggtggttt ttttgtttgc
     1321 aagcagcaga ttacgcgcag aaaaaaagga tctcaagaag atcctttgat cttttctacg
     1381 gggtctgacg ctcagtggaa cgaaaactca cgttaaggga ttttggtcat gagattatca
     1441 aaaaggatct tcacctagat ccttttaaat taaaaatgaa gttttaaatc aatctaaagt
     1501 atatatgagt aaacttggtc tgacagttac caatgcttaa tcagtgaggc acctatctca
     1561 gcgatctgtc tatttcgttc atccatagtt gcctgactcc ccgtcgtgta gataactacg
     1621 atacgggagg gcttaccatc tggccccagt gctgcaatga taccgcgaga accacgctca
     1681 ccggctccag atttatcagc aataaaccag ccagccggaa gggccgagcg cagaagtggt
     1741 cctgcaactt tatccgcctc catccagtct attaattgtt gccgggaagc tagagtaagt
     1801 agttcgccag ttaatagttt gcgcaacgtt gttgccattg ctacaggcat cgtggtgtca
     1861 cgctcgtcgt ttggtatggc ttcattcagc tccggttccc aacgatcaag gcgagttaca
     1921 tgatccccca tgttgtgcaa aaaagcggtt agctccttcg gtcctccgat cgttgtcaga
     1981 agtaagttgg ccgcagtgtt atcactcatg gttatggcag cactgcataa ttctcttact
     2041 gtcatgccat ccgtaagatg cttttctgtg actggtgagt actcaaccaa gtcattctga
     2101 gaatagtgta tgcggcgacc gagttgctct tgcccggcgt caatacggga taataccgcg
     2161 ccacatagca gaactttaaa agtgctcatc attggaaaac gttcttcggg gcgaaaactc
     2221 tcaaggatct taccgctgtt gagatccagt tcgatgtaac ccactcgtgc acccaactga
     2281 tcttcagcat cttttacttt caccagcgtt tctgggtgag caaaaacagg aaggcaaaat
     2341 gccgcaaaaa agggaataag ggcgacacgg aaatgttgaa tactcatact cttccttttt
     2401 caatattatt gaagcattta tcagggttat tgtctcatga gcggatacat atttgaatgt
     2461 atttagaaaa ataaacaaat aggggttccg cgcacatttc cccgaaaagt gccac
//
