[The description below was written by a language model from this plasmid's Addgene catalogue record and the feature table of its GenBank file.]
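Description:
NG-3 is a small (2,515 bp) circular bacterial cloning plasmid built on the pMA backbone, a commercial gene-synthesis carrier vector. It serves as a storage and template plasmid for one synthetic fragment in a TAL effector DNA-binding domain library. It is propagated in E. coli at high copy from a ColE1/pUC-type origin of replication and is selected with ampicillin through the bla beta-lactamase gene, which is driven by its own AmpR promoter. There are no elements for expression or selection in eukaryotic cells, so the plasmid is a source of DNA rather than an expression construct.

The payload is the synthetic insert named NG-3. The feature table does not annotate it as a distinct feature. Its likely position is the unannotated stretch between the M13 forward/T7 promoter sites and the L4440 primer site just upstream of the origin, but its exact boundaries and content are not stated. In TALE nomenclature, NG usually denotes the repeat-variable diresidue that recognises thymine, and the "3" presumably marks a position or fragment class within the assembly scheme. Both readings are inferred from the name and are not recorded explicitly. The flanking M13 and T7 primer sites are standard backbone features useful for sequence verification.

The stated purpose is library amplification of fragment NG-3. The plasmid acts as a template for producing the fragment, which then serves as a building block in an isothermal-assembly method for constructing custom TAL effector repeat arrays, such as those used in TALENs and other designer DNA-binding proteins. The cloning method used to insert the fragment is not recorded.
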