Addgene plasmid #87492: NG-3
Purpose: For library amplification of fragment NG-3
Depositing lab: Steve Pollard. Depositing organization: University of Edinburgh. Publication: STAR: a simple TAL effector assembly reaction using isothermal assembly. Gogolok S, Garcia-Diaz C, Pollard SM. Sci Rep. 2016 Sep 12;6:33209. doi: 10.1038/srep33209. PubMed 27615025.
Backbone
  Vector backbone: pMA
  Backbone manufacturer: Life Technologies
  Vector type: TALEN, Synthetic Biology ; TALE DBD library preparation
Growth in bacteria
  Bacterial resistance: Ampicillin, 100 μg/mL
  Growth temperature: 37°C
  Growth strain: DH5alpha
  Copy number: High Copy
Gene/Insert
  Gene/Insert name: NG-3
  Species: Synthetic
  Cloning method: Unknown
Terms and licenses: Academic/Nonprofit Terms; Industry Terms: Not Available to Industry
How to cite: NG-3 was a gift from Steve Pollard (Addgene plasmid # 87492 ; http://n2t.net/addgene:87492 ; RRID:Addgene_87492)
