>Addgene plasmid #87492 | NG-3 | depositor partial sequence | sequence record 170634 | NG-3 RVD flanked by BciVI sites
GTATCCTGCAGTTAACTCCAGACCAGGTGGTAGCAATCGCGTCGAATGGAGGGGGAAAGCAAGCCCTGGA
AACCGTGCAAAGGTTGTTGCCGGTACTATGCCAGGCACATGGATTAACCCCAGCTCAAGTGGTACTGCAG
GATAC
